Addgene plasmid #40541: pEMB52/14-3-3_1_247
Depositing lab: Michael J Fox Foundation MJFF. Depositing organization: Michael J Fox Foundation.
Backbone
  Vector backbone: pEMB52
  Backbone manufacturer: Emerald
  Vector type: Baculovirus
Growth in bacteria
  Bacterial resistance: Ampicillin, 100 μg/mL
  Growth temperature: 37°C
  Growth strain: Top10
  Copy number: High Copy
Gene/Insert
  Gene/Insert name: YWHAG (alt names: 14-3-3; tyrosine 3-monooxygenase/tryptophan 5-monooxygenase activation protein, gamma polypeptide)
  Species: H. sapiens (human)
  Mutation: WT; aa1-247
  Entrez Gene: YWHAG (a.k.a. 14-3-3GAMMA, DEE56, EIEE56, PPP1R170)
  Promoter: polH
  Tag / fusion protein: 6xHis (N terminal on insert)
  Cloning method: Restriction Enzyme; 5′ cloning site BamHI (destroyed during cloning); 3′ cloning site HindIII (destroyed during cloning)
  Sequencing primers: 5′ DSP2466For:GAATTTCGTCGACAGATC; 3′ DSP2466Rev:AATAACCCGGATCAGCTT
Terms and licenses: Academic/Nonprofit Terms; Industry Terms
How to cite: pEMB52/14-3-3_1_247 was a gift from Michael J Fox Foundation MJFF (Addgene plasmid # 40541 ; http://n2t.net/addgene:40541 ; RRID:Addgene_40541)
