[The description below was written by a language model from this plasmid's Addgene catalogue record and pLannotate feature annotations shown in this document.]
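Description:
pEMB52/14-3-3_1_247 is a baculovirus transfer vector built on the pEMB52 backbone (Emerald) for producing human 14-3-3 gamma (YWHAG) in insect cells. In bacteria it is maintained as a high-copy plasmid through a ColE1/pUC-type origin and selected with ampicillin via the β-lactamase gene. An f1 phage origin and a residual lacZα fragment are also annotated in the backbone.

The payload is the wild-type YWHAG coding sequence spanning residues 1–247, placed downstream of the polyhedrin (polH) promoter, a very late AcMNPV promoter commonly used for high-level recombinant protein expression in infected insect cells. The catalogue entry lists a 6xHis tag at the N-terminus of the insert. The feature table, however, annotates a short histidine-tag fragment (six codons long) just downstream of the YWHAG coding region and no tag upstream, so the tag's position should be checked against the sequence. The insert was cloned between BamHI and HindIII sites, both destroyed in the process.

Oriented divergently from the polH cassette is a β-glucuronidase (GUS) reporter driven by the baculovirus p6.9 late promoter, which can serve as a marker for identifying recombinant virus. The two cassettes are flanked on one side by lef2/ORF603 sequences and on the other by the ORF1629 recombination region. These are the homology arms that direct recombination with baculoviral DNA at the polyhedrin locus in co-transfected insect cells. The construct therefore appears intended for generating recombinant baculovirus to express and affinity-purify His-tagged 14-3-3 gamma, an adapter protein that binds phosphoserine/phosphothreonine motifs. The record does not state a more specific application.
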