Features (pLannotate 1.2.2; 14 found; start..end, strand, type, name):
    329..453     +  CDS            lef2: baculovirus late expression factor 2
    491..1096    +  CDS            ORF603: baculovirus ORF603 protein
   1167..2972    -  CDS            GUS: β-glucuronidase; uidA (or gusA) from E. coli
   2987..3302    -  promoter       p6.9 promoter: Autographa californica p6.9; baculovirus late basic protein promoter
   3317..3408    +  promoter       polyhedrin promoter: polh from Autographa californica; promoter for the baculovirus polyhedrin gene
   3463..4203    +  CDS            YWHAG: 1433G_HUMAN - Experimental evidence at protein level: Swiss-Prot protein existence level 1. Adapter protein implicated in the regulation of a large spectrum of both general and specialized signaling pathways. Binds to a large number of partners, usually by recognition of a phosphoserine or phosphothreonine motif. Binding generally results in the modulation of the activity of the binding partner. From Homo sapiens (Human).
   4229..4246    +  CDS            9xHis (fragment): 9xHis affinity tag
   4283..5640    +  misc_recomb    baculovirus recombination region (ORF1629): contains part of ORF1629
   5638..5715    -  CDS            P61 (fragment): P78_NPVAC - Experimental evidence at protein level: Swiss-Prot protein existence level 1. Plays a role in the transport of the nucleocapsids from the cytoplasm toward the host nucleus together with the host actin- polymerizing Arp2/3 complex. From Autographa californica nuclear polyhedrosis virus (AcMNPV).
   5903..6491    -  rep_origin     ori: high-copy-number ColE1/pMB1/pBR322/pUC origin of replication
   6662..7522    -  CDS            AmpR: β-lactamase; bla; confers resistance to ampicillin, carbenicillin, and related antibiotics
   7523..7627    -  promoter       AmpR promoter: bla
   7654..8109    +  rep_origin     f1 ori (sequence partly withheld): f1 bacteriophage origin of replication; arrow indicates direction of (+) strand synthesis
   8114..1       -  CDS            lacZα (fragment) (across the origin): LacZα fragment of β-galactosidase; lacZ fragment
>Addgene plasmid #40541 | pEMB52/14-3-3_1_247 | depositor full sequence | sequence record 52214 | pEMB52/14-3-3_1_247 sequence 8179 bps
GGAACGGCTCCGCCCACTATTAATGAAATTAAAAATTCCAATTTTAAAAAACGCAGCAAGAGAAACATTT
GTATGAAAGAATGCGTAGAAGGAAAGAAAAATGTCGTCGACATGCTGAACAACAAGATTAATATGCCTCC
GTGTATAAAAAAAATATTGAACGATTTGAAAGAAAACAATGTACCGCGCGGCGGTATGTACAGGAAGAGG
TTTATACTAAACTGTTACATTGCAAACGTGGTTTCGTGTGCCAAGTGTGAAAACCGATGTTTAATCAAGG
CTCTGACGCATTTCTACAACCACGACTCCAAGTGTGTGGGTGAAGTCATGCATCTTTTAATCAAATCCCA
AGATGTGTATAAACCACCAAACTGCCAAAAAATGAAAACTGTCGACAAGCTCTGTCCGTTTGCTGGCAAC
TGCAAGGGTCTCAATCCTATTTGTAATTATTGAATAATAAAACAATTATAAATGCTAAATTTGTTTTTTA
TTAACGATACAAACCAAACGCAACAAGAACATTTGTAGTATTATCTATAATTGAAAACGCGTAGTTATAA
TCGCTGAGGTAATATTTAAAATCATTTTCAAATGATTCACAGTTAATTTGCGACAATATAATTTTATTTT
CACATAAACTAGACGCCTTGTCGTCTTCTTCTTCGTATTCCTTCTCTTTTTCATTTTTCTCTTCATAAAA
ATTAACATAGTTATTATCGTATCCATATATGTATCTATCGTATAGAGTAAATTTTTTGTTGTCATAAATA
TATATGTCTTTTTTAATGGGGTGTATAGTACCGCTGCGCATAGTTTTTCTGTAATTTACAACAGTGCTAT
TTTCTGGTAGTTCTTCGGAGTGTGTTGCTTTAATTATTAAATTTATATAATCAATGAATTTGGGATCGTC
GGTTTTGTACAATATGTTGCCGGCATAGTACGCAGCTTCTTCTAGTTCAATTACACCATTTTTTAGCAGC
ACCGGATTAACATAACTTTCCAAAATGTTGTACGAACCGTTAAACAAAAACAGTTCACCTCCCTTTTCTA
TACTATTGTCTGCGAGCAGTTGTTTGTTGTTAAAAATAACAGCCATTGTAATGAGACGCACAAACTAATA
TCACAAACTGGAAATGTCTATCAATATATAGTTGCTGATCAGATCCTCATTGTTTGCCTCCCTGCTGCGG
TTTTTCACCGAAGTTCATGCCAGTCCAGCGTTTTTGCAGCAGAAAAGCCGCCGACTTCGGTTTGCGGTCG
CGAGTGAAGATCCCTTTCTTGTTACCGCCAACGCGCAATATGCCTTGCGAGGTCGCAAAATCGGCGAAAT
TCCATACCTGTTCACCGACGACGGCGCTGACGCGATCAAAGACGCGGTGATACATATCCAGCCATGCACA
CTGATACTCTTCACTCCACATGTCGGTGTACATTGAGTGCAGCCCGGCTAACGTATCCACGCCGTATTCG
GTGATGATAATCGGCTGATGCAGTTTCTCCTGCCAGGCCAGAAGTTCTTTTTCCAGTACCTTCTCTGCCG
TTTCCAAATCGCCGCTTTGGACATACCATCCGTAATAACGGTTCAGGCACAGCACATCAAAGAGATCGCT
GATGGTATCGGTGTGAGCGTCGCAGAACATTACATTGACGCAGGTGATCGGACGCGTCGGGTCGAGTTTA
CGCGTTGCTTCCGCCAGTGGCGCGAAATATTCCCGTGCACCTTGCGGACGGGTATCCGGTTCGTTGGCAA
TACTCCACATCACCACGCTTGGGTGGTTTTTGTCACGCGCTATCAGCTCTTTAATCGCCTGTAAGTGCGC
TTGCTGAGTTTCCCCGTTGACTGCCTCTTCGCTGTACAGTTCTTTCGGCTTGTTGCCCGCTTCGAAACCA
ATGCCTAAAGAGAGCGAAAAGCCGACAGCAGCAGTTTCATCAATCACCACGATGCCATGTTCATCTGCCC
AGTCGAGCATCTCTTCAGCGTAAGGGTAATGCGAGGTACGGTAGGAGTTGGCCCCAATCCAGTCCATTAA
TGCGTGGTCGTGCACCATCAGCACGTTATCGAATCCTTTGCCACGTAAGTCCGCATCTTCATGACGACCA
AAGCCAGTAAAGTAGAACGGTTTGTGGTTAATCAGGAACTGTTGGCCCTTCACTGCCACTGACCGGATGC
CGACGCGAAGCGGGTAGATATCACACTCTGTCTGGCTTTTGGCTGTGACGCACAGTTCATAGAGATAACC
TTCACCCGGTTGCCAGAGGTGCGGATTCACCACTTGCAAAGTCCCGCTAGTGCCTTGTCCAGTTGCAACC
ACCTGTTGATCCGCATCACGCAGTTCAACGCTGACATCACCATTGGCCACCACCTGCCAGTCAACAGACG
CGTGGTTACAGTCTTGCGCGACATGCGTCACCACGGTGATATCGTCCACCCAGGTGTTCGGCGTGGTGTA
GAGCATTACGCTGCGATGGATTCCGGCATAGTTAAAGAAATCATGGAAGTAAGACTGCTTTTTCTTGCCG
TTTTCGTCGGTAATCACCATTCCCGGCGGGATAGTCTGCCAGTTCAGTTCGTTGTTCACACAAACGGTGA
TACGTACACTTTTCCCGGCAATAACATACGGCGTGACATCGGCTTCAAATGGCGTATAGCCGCCCTGATG
CTCCATCACTTCCTGATTATTGACCCACACTTTGCCGTAATGAGTGACCGCATCGAAACGCAGCACGATA
CGCTGGCCTGCCCAACCTTTCGGTATAAAGACTTCGCGCTGATACCAGACGTTGCCCGCATAATTACGAA
TATCTGCATCGGCGAACTGATCGTTAAAACTGCCTGGCACAGCAATTGCCCGGCTTTCTTGTAACGCGCT
TTCCCACCAACGCTGATCAATTCCACAGTTTTCGCGATCCAGACTGAATGCCCACAGGCCGTCGAGTTTT
TTGATTTCACGGGTTGGGGTTTCTACAGGACGGACCATATTTATAGGTGTAATTTATGTAGCTGTAATTT
TTACCTTATTAATATTTTTTACGCTTTGCATTCGACGACTGAACTCCCAAATATATGTTTAACTCGTCTT
GGTCGTTTGAATTTTTGTTGCTGTGTTTCCTAATATTTTCCATCACCTTAAATATGTTATTGTAATCCTC
AATGTTGAACTTGCAATTGGACACGGCATAGTTTTCCATAGTCGTGTAAAACATGGTATTGGCTGCATTG
TAATACATCCGACTGAGCGGGTACGGATCTATGTGTTTGAGCAGCCTGTTCAAAAACTCTGCATCGTCGC
AAAACGGAATTTCGTCGACAGATCTGATCATGGAGATAATTAAAATGATAACCATCTCGCAAATAAATAA
GTATTTTACTGTTTTCGTAACAGTTTTGTAATAAAAAAACCTATAAATATAGGATCTATGCACCACCATC
ACCACCATCACCACTTGGTGCCCCGCGGATCCATGGTTGATAGGGAGCAATTAGTCCAGAAAGCTCGCTT
AGCTGAACAAGCTGAACGCTACGATGACATGGCTGCAGCTATGAAGAACGTTACGGAGCTGAATGAACCC
TTAAGTAACGAAGAACGTAACCTTCTGAGCGTTGCATACAAGAACGTCGTTGGCGCCCGTCGCTCATCGT
GGCGTGTGATCTCATCCATAGAACAGAAGACTAGCGCAGACGGTAACGAGAAAAAGATCGAAATGGTTCG
TGCTTACAGGGAGAAAATCGAGAAAGAGTTGGAAGCTGTCTGCCAAGACGTTCTGAGCCTGCTTGACAAC
TACCTGATCAAGAACTGTTCCGAGACGCAATACGAATCTAAAGTTTTTTACCTGAAGATGAAAGGCGACT
ACTATAGGTATCTGGCTGAGGTTGCTACCGGTGAGAAACGTGCTACCGTAGTTGAATCAAGTGAGAAGGC
TTATTCAGAAGCCCACGAAATTAGTAAGGAACACATGCAACCTACACACCCAATACGTCTTGGCTTAGCT
CTGAACTACTCTGTATTCTACTACGAGATACAGAATGCTCCTGAACAGGCTTGCCACCTTGCTAAGACTG
CTTTCGACGACGCCATAGCTGAGTTAGACACCCTTAATGAGGACTCTTACAAAGATAGCACACTAATTAT
GCAACTGCTGAGGGATAACTTAACCCTGTGGACCAGCGACCAACAAGACGATGACGGCGGTGAAGGTAAC
AATTGATAAGCTTGCGGCCGCACTCGAGCACCACCACCACCACCACTAACCTAGGTAGCTGAGCGCATGC
AAGCTGATCCGGGTTATTAGTACATTTATTAAGCGCTAGATTCTGTGCGTTGTTGATTTACAGACAATTG
TTGTACGTATTTTAATAATTCATTAAATTTATAATCTTTAGGGTGGTATGTTAGAGCGAAAATCAAATGA
TTTTCAGCGTCTTTATATCTGAATTTAAATATTAAATCCTCAATAGATTTGTAAAATAGGTTTCGATTAG
TTTCAAACAAGGGTTGTTTTTCCGAACCGATGGCTGGACTATCTAATGGATTTTCGCTCAACGCCACAAA
ACTTGCCAAATCTTGTAGCAGCAATCTAGCTTTGTCGATATTCGTTTGTGTTTTGTTTTGTAATAAAGGT
TCGACGTCGTTCAAAATATTATGCGCTTTTGTATTTCTTTCATCACTGTCGTTAGTGTACAATTGACTCG
ACGTAAACACGTTAAATAGAGCTTGGACATATTTAACATCGGGCGTGTTAGCTTTATTAGGCCGATTATC
GTCGTCGTCCCAACCCTCGTCGTTAGAAGTTGCTTCCGAAGACGATTTTGCCATAGCCACACGACGCCTA
TTAATTGTGTCGGCTAACACGTCCGCGATCAAATTTGTAGTTGAGCTTTTTGGAATTATTTCTGATTGCG
GGCGTTTTTGGGCGGGTTTCAATCTAACTGTGCCCGATTTTAATTCAGACAACACGTTAGAAAGCGATGG
TGCAGGCGGTGGTAACATTTCAGACGGCAAATCTACTAATGGCGGCGGTGGTGGAGCTGATGATAAATCT
ACCATCGGTGGAGGCGCAGGCGGGGCTGGCGGCGGAGGCGGAGGCGGAGGTGGTGGCGGTGATGCAGACG
GCGGTTTAGGCTCAAATGTCTCTTTAGGCAACACAGTCGGCACCTCAACTATTGTACTGGTTTCGGGCGC
CGTTTTTGGTTTGACCGGTCTGAGACGAGTGCGATTTTTTTCGTTTCTAATAGCTTCCAACAATTGTTGT
CTGTCGTCTAAAGGTGCAGCGGGTTGAGGTTCCGTCGGCATTGGTGGAGCGGGCGGCAATTCAGACATCG
ATGGTGGTGGTGGTGGTGGAGGCGCTGGAATGTTAGGCACGGGAGAAGGTGGTGGCGGCGGTGCCGCCGG
TATAATTTGTTCTGGTTTAGTTTGTTCGCGCACGATTGTGGGCACCGGCGCAGGCGCCGCTGGCTGCACA
ACGGAAGGTCGTCTGCTTCGAGGCAGCGCTTGGGGTGGTGGCAATTCAATATTATAATTGGAATACAAAT
CGTAAAAATCTGCTATAAGCATTGTAATTTCGCTATCGTTTACCGTGCCGATATTTAACAACCGCTCAAT
GTAAGCAATTGTATTGTAAAGAGATTGTCTCAAGCTCGGATCGATCCCGCACGCCGATAACAAGCCTTTT
CATTTTTACTACAGCATTGTAGTGGCGAGACACTTCGCTGTCGTCGAGGTTTAAACGCTTCCTCGCTCAC
TGACTCGCTGCGCTCGGTCGTTCGGCTGCGGCGAGCGGTATCAGCTCACTCAAAGGCGGTAATACGGTTA
TCCACAGAATCAGGGGATAACGCAGGAAAGAACATGTGAGCAAAAGGCCAGCAAAAGGCCAGGAACCGTA
AAAAGGCCGCGTTGCTGGCGTTTTTCCATAGGCTCCGCCCCCCTGACGAGCATCACAAAAATCGACGCTC
AAGTCAGAGGTGGCGAAACCCGACAGGACTATAAAGATACCAGGCGTTTCCCCCTGGAAGCTCCCTCGTG
CGCTCTCCTGTTCCGACCCTGCCGCTTACCGGATACCTGTCCGCCTTTCTCCCTTCGGGAAGCGTGGCGC
TTTCTCATAGCTCACGCTGTAGGTATCTCAGTTCGGTGTAGGTCGTTCGCTCCAAGCTGGGCTGTGTGCA
CGAACCCCCCGTTCAGCCCGACCGCTGCGCCTTATCCGGTAACTATCGTCTTGAGTCCAACCCGGTAAGA
CACGACTTATCGCCACTGGCAGCAGCCACTGGTAACAGGATTAGCAGAGCGAGGTATGTAGGCGGTGCTA
CAGAGTTCTTGAAGTGGTGGCCTAACTACGGCTACACTAGAAGGACAGTATTTGGTATCTGCGCTCTGCT
GAAGCCAGTTACCTTCGGAAAAAGAGTTGGTAGCTCTTGATCCGGCAAACAAACCACCGCTGGTAGCGGT
GGTTTTTTTGTTTGCAAGCAGCAGATTACGCGCAGAAAAAAAGGATCTCAAGAAGATCCTTTGATCTTTT
CTACGGGGTCTGACGCTCAGTGGAACGAAAACTCACGTTAAGGGATTTTGGTCATGAGATTATCAAAAAG
GATCTTCACCTAGATCCTTTTAAATTAAAAATGAAGTTTTAAATCAATCTAAAGTATATATGAGTAAACT
TGGTCTGACAGTTACCAATGCTTAATCAGTGAGGCACCTATCTCAGCGATCTGTCTATTTCGTTCATCCA
TAGTTGCCTGACTCCCCGTCGTGTAGATAACTACGATACGGGAGGGCTTACCATCTGGCCCCAGTGCTGC
AATGATACCGCGAGACCCACGCTCACCGGCTCCAGATTTATCAGCAATAAACCAGCCAGCCGGAAGGGCC
GAGCGCAGAAGTGGTCCTGCAACTTTATCCGCCTCCATCCAGTCTATTAATTGTTGCCGGGAAGCTAGAG
TAAGTAGTTCGCCAGTTAATAGTTTGCGCAACGTTGTTGCCATTGCTACAGGCATCGTGGTGTCACGCTC
GTCGTTTGGTATGGCTTCATTCAGCTCCGGTTCCCAACGATCAAGGCGAGTTACATGATCCCCCATGTTG
TGCAAAAAAGCGGTTAGCTCCTTCGGTCCTCCGATCGTTGTCAGAAGTAAGTTGGCCGCAGTGTTATCAC
TCATGGTTATGGCAGCACTGCATAATTCTCTTACTGTCATGCCATCCGTAAGATGCTTTTCTGTGACTGG
TGAGTACTCAACCAAGTCATTCTGAGAATAGTGTATGCGGCGACCGAGTTGCTCTTGCCCGGCGTCAATA
CGGGATAATACCGCGCCACATAGCAGAACTTTAAAAGTGCTCATCATTGGAAAACGTTCTTCGGGGCGAA
AACTCTCAAGGATCTTACCGCTGTTGAGATCCAGTTCGATGTAACCCACTCGTGCACCCAACTGATCTTC
AGCATCTTTTACTTTCACCAGCGTTTCTGGGTGAGCAAAAACAGGAAGGCAAAATGCCGCAAAAAAGGGA
ATAAGGGCGACACGGAAATGTTGAATACTCATACTCTTCCTTTTTCAATATTATTGAAGCATTTATCAGG
GTTATTGTCTCATGAGCGGATACATATTTGAATGTATTTAGAAAAATAAACAAATAGGGGTTCCGCGCAC
ATTTCCCCGAAAAGTGCCACCTG
[124 nt withheld, positions 7654-7777]
C
[91 nt withheld, positions 7779-7869]
A
[49 nt withheld, positions 7871-7919]
CCTTTGACGTTGGAGTCCACGTTCTTT
[37 nt withheld, positions 7947-7983]
ACCCTATCTCGGTCTATTCTTTTGATTTATAAGGGATTTTGCCGATTTCGGCCTATTGGTTAAAAAATGA
GCTGATTTAACAAAAATTTAACGCGAATTTTAACAAAATATTAACGTTTACAATTTCCCATTCGCCATTC
AGGCTGCGCAACTGTTGGGAAGGGCGATCGGTGCGGGCCTCTTCGCTATTACGCCA
