>Addgene plasmid #40541 | pEMB52/14-3-3_1_247 | addgene partial sequence | sequence record 53932 | DSP2466For 5'-GAATTTCGTCGACAGATC-3'
CCATCTCGCAAATAAATAAGTATTTTACTGTTTTCGTAACAGTTTTGTAATAAAAAAACCTATAAATATA
GGATCTATGCACCACCATCACCACCATCACCACTTGGTGCCCCGCGGATCCATGGTTGATAGGGAGCAAT
TAGTCCAGAAAGCTCGCTTAGCTGAACAAGCTGAACGCTACGATGACATGGCTGCAGCTATGAAGAACGT
TACGGAGCTGAATGAACCCTTAAGTAACGAAGAACGTAACCTTCTGAGCGTTGCATACAAGAACGTCGTT
GGCGCCCGTCGCTCATCGTGGCGTGTGATCTCATCCATAGAACAGAAGACTAGCGCAGACGGTAACGAGA
AAAAGATCGAAATGGTTCGTGCTTACAGGGAGAAAATCGAGAAAGAGTTGGAAGCTGTCTGCCAAGACGT
TCTGAGCCTGCTTGACAACTACCTGATCAAGAACTGTTCCGAGACGCAATACGAATCTAAAGTTTTTTAC
CTGAAGATGAAAGGCGACTACTATAGGTATCTGGCTGAGGTTGCTACCGGTGAGAAACGTGCTACCGTAG
TTGAATCAAGTGAGAAGGCTTATTCAGAAGCCCACGAAATTAGTAAGGAACACATGCAACCTACACACCC
AATACGTCTTGGCTTAGCTCTGAACTACTCTGTATTCTACTACGAGATACAGAATGCTCCTGAACAGGCT
TGCCACCTTGCTAAGACTGCTTTCGACGACGCCATAGCTGAGTTAGACACCCTTAATGAGGACTCTTACA
AAGATAGCACACTAATTATGCAACTGCTGAGGGATAACTTAACCCTGTGG
