>Addgene plasmid #40541 | pEMB52/14-3-3_1_247 | addgene partial sequence | sequence record 53934 | DSP2466Rev 5'-AATAACCCGGATCAGCTT-3'
TGGTGGTGGTGGTGGTGCTCGAGTGCGGCCGCAAGCTTATCAATTGTTACCTTCACCGCCGTCATCGTCT
TGTTGGTCGCTGGTCCACAGGGTTAAGTTATCCCTCAGCAGTTGCATAATTAGTGTGCTATCTTTGTAAG
AGTCCTCATTAAGGGTGTCTAACTCAGCTATGGCGTCGTCGAAAGCAGTCTTAGCAAGGTGGCAAGCCTG
TTCAGGAGCATTCTGTATCTCGTAGTAGAATACAGAGTAGTTCAGAGCTAAGCCAAGACGTATTGGGTGT
GTAGGTTGCATGTGTTCCTTACTAATTTCGTGGGCTTCTGAATAAGCCTTCTCACTTGATTCAACTACGG
TAGCACGTTTCTCACCGGTAGCAACCTCAGCCAGATACCTATAGTAGTCGCCTTTCATCTTCAGGTAAAA
AACTTTAGATTCGTATTGCGTCTCGGAACAGTTCTTGATCAGGTAGTTGTCAAGCAGGCTCAGAACGTCT
TGGCAGACAGCTTCCAACTCTTTCTCGATTTTCTCCCTGTAAGCACGAACCATTTCGATCTTTTTCTCGT
TACCGTCTGCGCTAGTCTTCTGTTCTATGGATGAGATCACACGCCACGATGAGCGACGGGCGCCAACGAC
GTTCTTGTATGCAACGCTCAGAAGGTTACGTTCTTCGTTACTTAAGGGTTCATTCAGCTCCGTAACGTTC
TTCATAGCTGCAGCCATGTCATCGTAGCGTTCAGCTTGTTCAGCTAAGCGAGCTTTCTGGACTAATTGCT
CCCTATCAACCATGGATCCGCGGGGCACCAAGTGGTGATGGTGGTGATGGTGGTGCATAGATCCTATATT
TATAGGTTTT
